>Addgene plasmid #163244 | B7QAT8 | depositor full sequence | sequence record 316361 | Full Sequence
CACCACCACCACCACCACTGAGATCCGGCTGCTAACAAAGCCCGAAAGGAAGCTGAGTTGGCTGCTGCCA
CCGCTGAGCAATAACTAGCATAACCCCTTGGGGCCTCTAAACGGGTCTTGAGGGGTTTTTTGCTGAAAGG
AGGAACTATATCCGGATTGGCGAATGGG
[124 nt withheld, positions 169-292]
C
[91 nt withheld, positions 294-384]
A
[49 nt withheld, positions 386-434]
CCTTTGACGTTGGAGTCCACGTTCTTT
[37 nt withheld, positions 462-498]
ACCCTATCTCGGTCTATTCTTTTGATTTATAAGGGATTTTGCCGATTTCGGCCTATTGGTTAAAAAATGA
GCTGATTTAACAAAAATTTAACGCGAATTTTAACAAAATATTAACGTTTACAATTTCAGGTGGCACTTTT
CGGGGAAATGTGCGCGGAACCCCTATTTGTTTATTTTTCTAAATACATTCAAATATGTATCCGCTCATGA
GACAATAACCCTGATAAATGCTTCAATAATATTGAAAAAGGAAGAGTATGAGTATTCAACATTTCCGTGT
CGCCCTTATTCCCTTTTTTGCGGCATTTTGCCTTCCTGTTTTTGCTCACCCAGAAACGCTGGTGAAAGTA
AAAGATGCTGAAGATCAGTTGGGTGCACGAGTGGGTTACATCGAACTGGATCTCAACAGCGGTAAGATCC
TTGAGAGTTTTCGCCCCGAAGAACGTTTTCCAATGATGAGCACTTTTAAAGTTCTGCTATGTGGCGCGGT
ATTATCCCGTATTGACGCCGGGCAAGAGCAACTCGGTCGCCGCATACACTATTCTCAGAATGACTTGGTT
GAGTACTCACCAGTCACAGAAAAGCATCTTACGGATGGCATGACAGTAAGAGAATTATGCAGTGCTGCCA
TAACCATGAGTGATAACACTGCGGCCAACTTACTTCTGACAACGATCGGAGGACCGAAGGAGCTAACCGC
TTTTTTGCACAACATGGGGGATCATGTAACTCGCCTTGATCGTTGGGAACCGGAGCTGAATGAAGCCATA
CCAAACGACGAGCGTGACACCACGATGCCTGCAGCAATGGCAACAACGTTGCGCAAACTATTAACTGGCG
AACTACTTACTCTAGCTTCCCGGCAACAATTAATAGACTGGATGGAGGCGGATAAAGTTGCAGGACCACT
TCTGCGCTCGGCCCTTCCGGCTGGCTGGTTTATTGCTGATAAATCTGGAGCCGGTGAGCGTGGGTCTCGC
GGTATCATTGCAGCACTGGGGCCAGATGGTAAGCCCTCCCGTATCGTAGTTATCTACACGACGGGGAGTC
AGGCAACTATGGATGAACGAAATAGACAGATCGCTGAGATAGGTGCCTCACTGATTAAGCATTGGTAACT
GTCAGACCAAGTTTACTCATATATACTTTAGATTGATTTAAAACTTCATTTTTAATTTAAAAGGATCTAG
GTGAAGATCCTTTTTGATAATCTCATGACCAAAATCCCTTAACGTGAGTTTTCGTTCCACTGAGCGTCAG
ACCCCGTAGAAAAGATCAAAGGATCTTCTTGAGATCCTTTTTTTCTGCGCGTAATCTGCTGCTTGCAAAC
AAAAAAACCACCGCTACCAGCGGTGGTTTGTTTGCCGGATCAAGAGCTACCAACTCTTTTTCCGAAGGTA
ACTGGCTTCAGCAGAGCGCAGATACCAAATACTGTCCTTCTAGTGTAGCCGTAGTTAGGCCACCACTTCA
AGAACTCTGTAGCACCGCCTACATACCTCGCTCTGCTAATCCTGTTACCAGTGGCTGCTGCCAGTGGCGA
TAAGTCGTGTCTTACCGGGTTGGACTCAAGACGATAGTTACCGGATAAGGCGCAGCGGTCGGGCTGAACG
GGGGGTTCGTGCACACAGCCCAGCTTGGAGCGAACGACCTACACCGAACTGAGATACCTACAGCGTGAGC
TATGAGAAAGCGCCACGCTTCCCGAAGGGAGAAAGGCGGACAGGTATCCGGTAAGCGGCAGGGTCGGAAC
AGGAGAGCGCACGAGGGAGCTTCCAGGGGGAAACGCCTGGTATCTTTATAGTCCTGTCGGGTTTCGCCAC
CTCTGACTTGAGCGTCGATTTTTGTGATGCTCGTCAGGGGGGCGGAGCCTATGGAAAAACGCCAGCAACG
CGGCCTTTTTACGGTTCCTGGCCTTTTGCTGGCCTTTTGCTCACATGTTCTTTCCTGCGTTATCCCCTGA
TTCTGTGGATAACCGTATTACCGCCTTTGAGTGAGCTGATACCGCTCGCCGCAGCCGAACGACCGAGCGC
AGCGAGTCAGTGAGCGAGGAAGCGGAAGAGCGCCTGATGCGGTATTTTCTCCTTACGCATCTGTGCGGTA
TTTCACACCGCATATATGGTGCACTCTCAGTACAATCTGCTCTGATGCCGCATAGTTAAGCCAGTATACA
CTCCGCTATCGCTACGTGACTGGGTCATGGCTGCGCCCCGACACCCGCCAACACCCGCTGACGCGCCCTG
ACGGGCTTGTCTGCTCCCGGCATCCGCTTACAGACAAGCTGTGACCGTCTCCGGGAGCTGCATGTGTCAG
AGGTTTTCACCGTCATCACCGAAACGCGCGAGGCAGCTGCGGTAAAGCTCATCAGCGTGGTCGTGAAGCG
ATTCACAGATGTCTGCCTGTTCATCCGCGTCCAGCTCGTTGAGTTTCTCCAGAAGCGTTAATGTCTGGCT
TCTGATAAAGCGGGCCATGTTAAGGGCGGTTTTTTCCTGTTTGGTCACTGATGCCTCCGTGTAAGGGGGA
TTTCTGTTCATGGGGGTAATGATACCGATGAAACGAGAGAGGATGCTCACGATACGGGTTACTGATGATG
AACATGCCCGGTTACTGGAACGTTGTGAGGGTAAACAACTGGCGGTATGGATGCGGCGGGACCAGAGAAA
AATCACTCAGGGTCAATGCCAGCGCTTCGTTAATACAGATGTAGGTGTTCCACAGGGTAGCCAGCAGCAT
CCTGCGATGCAGATCCGGAACATAATGGTGCAGGGCGCTGACTTCCGCGTTTCCAGACTTTACGAAACAC
GGAAACCGAAGACCATTCATGTTGTTGCTCAGGTCGCAGACGTTTTGCAGCAGCAGTCGCTTCACGTTCG
CTCGCGTATCGGTGATTCATTCTGCTAACCAGTAAGGCAACCCCGCCAGCCTAGCCGGGTCCTCAACGAC
AGGAGCACGATCATGCGCACCCGTGGGGCCGCCATGCCGGCGATAATGGCCTGCTTCTCGCCGAAACGTT
TGGTGGCGGGACCAGTGACGAAGGCTTGAGCGAGGGCGTGCAAGATTCCGAATACCGCAAGCGACAGGCC
GATCATCGTCGCGCTCCAGCGAAAGCGGTCCTCGCCGAAAATGACCCAGAGCGCTGCCGGCACCTGTCCT
ACGAGTTGCATGATAAAGAAGACAGTCATAAGTGCGGCGACGATAGTCATGCCCCGCGCCCACCGGAAGG
AGCTGACTGGGTTGAAGGCTCTCAAGGGCATCGGTCGAGATCCCGGTGCCTAATGAGTGAGCTAACTTAC
ATTAATTGCGTTGCGCTCACTGCCCGCTTTCCAGTCGGGAAACCTGTCGTGCCAGCTGCATTAATGAATC
GGCCAACGCGCGGGGAGAGGCGGTTTGCGTATTGGGCGCCAGGGTGGTTTTTCTTTTCACCAGTGAGACG
GGCAACAGCTGATTGCCCTTCACCGCCTGGCCCTGAGAGAGTTGCAGCAAGCGGTCCACGCTGGTTTGCC
CCAGCAGGCGAAAATCCTGTTTGATGGTGGTTAACGGCGGGATATAACATGAGCTGTCTTCGGTATCGTC
GTATCCCACTACCGAGATATCCGCACCAACGCGCAGCCCGGACTCGGTAATGGCGCGCATTGCGCCCAGC
GCCATCTGATCGTTGGCAACCAGCATCGCAGTGGGAACGATGCCCTCATTCAGCATTTGCATGGTTTGTT
GAAAACCGGACATGGCACTCCAGTCGCCTTCCCGTTCCGCTATCGGCTGAATTTGATTGCGAGTGAGATA
TTTATGCCAGCCAGCCAGACGCAGACGCGCCGAGACAGAACTTAATGGGCCCGCTAACAGCGCGATTTGC
TGGTGACCCAATGCGACCAGATGCTCCACGCCCAGTCGCGTACCGTCTTCATGGGAGAAAATAATACTGT
TGATGGGTGTCTGGTCAGAGACATCAAGAAATAACGCCGGAACATTAGTGCAGGCAGCTTCCACAGCAAT
GGCATCCTGGTCATCCAGCGGATAGTTAATGATCAGCCCACTGACGCGTTGCGCGAGAAGATTGTGCACC
GCCGCTTTACAGGCTTCGACGCCGCTTCGTTCTACCATCGACACCACCACGCTGGCACCCAGTTGATCGG
CGCGAGATTTAATCGCCGCGACAATTTGCGACGGCGCGTGCAGGGCCAGACTGGAGGTGGCAACGCCAAT
CAGCAACGACTGTTTGCCCGCCAGTTGTTGTGCCACGCGGTTGGGAATGTAATTCAGCTCCGCCATCGCC
GCTTCCACTTTTTCCCGCGTTTTCGCAGAAACGTGGCTGGCCTGGTTCACCACGCGGGAAACGGTCTGAT
AAGAGACACCGGCATACTCTGCGACATCGTATAACGTTACTGGTTTCACATTCACCACCCTGAATTGACT
CTCTTCCGGGCGCTATCATGCCATACCGCGAAAGGTTTTGCGCCATTCGATGGTGTCCGGGATCTCGACG
CTCTCCCTTATGCGACTCCTGCATTAGGAAGCAGCCCAGTAGTAGGTTGAGGCCGTTGAGCACCGCCGCC
GCAAGGAATGGTGCATGCAAGGAGATGGCGCCCAACAGTCCCCCGGCCACGGGGCCTGCCACCATACCCA
CGCCGAAACAAGCGCTCATGAGCCCGAAGTGGCGAGCCCGATCTTCCCCATCGGTGATGTCGGCGATATA
GGCGCCAGCAACCGCACCTGTGGCGCCGGTGATGCCGGCCACGATGCGTCCGGCGTAGAGGATCGAGATC
TCGATCCCGCGAAATTAATACGACTCACTATAGGGGAATTGTGAGCGGATAACAATTCCCCTCTAGAAAT
AATTTTGTTTAACTTTAAGAAGGAGATATACATATGGAATCGATTTTCTGCACCAGACGTTTATGCTTGC
GTCCTAGAGTCTTCAGGGGTTTAGGACAAAGGCAGATGGAAGTTACCCTACTTGGCGACCAGAAGTTGAG
TATGCCAGTTGGAATCTCACCCAGTGCTCTACAAAAGCTCGCTCACCCAGATGGCGAGGTTGCTACAGCA
AGGGGTAAGAGGAATAGTCGTACGCTCATGATTTTGTCGCTTTATTCCTCAACTTCGATGGAAGTTGTTA
AGAAGAAAGTTGGCGAGGGACTTCTATGGATACAAATGCAATTATCTAGAGATAGAGCACTCACTCGAGA
TCTAGTCCGTCGTGCAGAAGTGGCAGGTTACAGAGCCTTAGTCCTGACCGTCGATATGCCAGTTTATGGA
ATGCGTATAGATAGAGTTAAGAAGTCGTATTCACCACCTGAGGATATTAGGTTTGCTAACTTTAAGAAAA
TAGCCGAGGACGAGGTTGGTAATGGAAAGATGGTTTTACCCGTTAACGACCCGTTGATCAATGCTGCACA
GACGTGGGACGACGTCACTTGGCTTAAAAGTATCACATCCCTGCCGGTTGTTGTTAAAGGAATAACCACG
GGTGCCTCTCTACTGATAGTGTTCTTGCAGTTAGCAGCAGCTTTGGAACACCACCATCAC
Features (pLannotate 1.2.2; 18 found; start..end, strand, type, name):
     28..77      +  CDS            SET1 (fragment): solubility-enhancement tag derived from T7 phage gene 10B
     85..132     +  terminator     T7 terminator: transcription terminator for bacteriophage T7 RNA polymerase
    169..624     +  rep_origin     f1 ori (sequence partly withheld): f1 bacteriophage origin of replication; arrow indicates direction of (+) strand synthesis
    651..755     +  promoter       AmpR promoter: bla
    756..1616    +  CDS            AmpR: β-lactamase; bla; confers resistance to ampicillin, carbenicillin, and related antibiotics
   1787..2375    +  rep_origin     ori: high-copy-number ColE1/pMB1/pBR322/pUC origin of replication
   2561..2703    -  misc_feature   bom: basis of mobility region from pBR322
   2805..2996    -  CDS            rop: Rop protein, which maintains plasmids at low copy number; rop
   3013..3393    +  CDS            YPB1_ECOLX: Protein predicted: Swiss-Prot protein existence level 4. From Escherichia coli.
   3465..3756    -  CDS            TcR (fragment): tetracycline efflux protein; tet; confers resistance to tetracycline
   3771..3792    -  protein_bind   CAP binding site: CAP binding activates transcription in the presence of cAMP. E. coli catabolite activator protein
   3805..4887    -  CDS            lacI: lac repressor; lacI; The lac repressor binds to the lac operator to inhibit transcription in E. coli. This inhibition can be relieved by adding lactose or isopropyl-β-D-thiogalactopyranoside (IPTG).
   4888..4965    -  promoter       lacI promoter: lacI
   4973..5252    -  CDS            TcR (fragment): tetracycline efflux protein; tet; confers resistance to tetracycline
   5274..5292    +  promoter       T7 promoter: promoter for bacteriophage T7 RNA polymerase
   5293..5317    +  protein_bind   lac operator: The lac repressor binds to the lac operator to inhibit transcription in E. coli. This inhibition can be relieved by adding lactose or isopropyl-β-D-thiogalactopyranoside (IPTG). lac repressor encoded by lacI
   5332..5354    +  RBS            RBS: efficient ribosome binding site from bacteriophage T7 gene 10 (Olins and Rangwala, 1989)
   6007..15      +  CDS            9xHis (across the origin): 9xHis affinity tag
