[The description below was written by a language model from this plasmid's Addgene catalogue record and pLannotate feature annotations shown in this document.]
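Description:
B7QAT8 is a bacterial expression plasmid built on the pET21a(+) backbone for inducible production of an Ixodes scapularis (black-legged tick) protein, described in the record as a flavoprotein oxidoreductase and named after its UniProt identifier. The plasmid is maintained in E. coli through a ColE1/pMB1-type origin with the bom mobility region and the rop gene, and is selected with ampicillin via the β-lactamase gene under its own promoter. The catalogue lists it as high copy, although rop normally moderates copy number in pBR322-derived vectors. An f1 origin is also present, and short tetracycline-resistance fragments are non-functional remnants of the pBR322 ancestry.

Expression follows the standard pET arrangement: a T7 promoter followed immediately by a lac operator, then the strong ribosome binding site from T7 gene 10, with a T7 terminator downstream. The plasmid-borne lacI gene supplies repressor that keeps the promoter silent until IPTG is added, and transcription requires a host that provides T7 RNA polymerase. The feature table does not annotate the insert itself, but the unannotated interval between the RBS and the histidine tag, which spans the numbering origin of the circular sequence, is where the coding sequence would lie. The catalogue lists an N-terminal T7 tag and a C-terminal 10xHis tag; the automated annotation detects a 9xHis stretch and does not call the T7 tag, while a short T7 gene 10-derived fragment is flagged just before the terminator. The histidine tag allows metal-affinity purification. The associated publication concerns experimental testing of functional annotations in the EC 1.1.3.15 enzyme class, so the construct evidently served for recombinant production of this candidate enzyme for activity characterisation.
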