Addgene plasmid #163244: B7QAT8
Purpose: Inducible expression of UniProt identifier B7QAT8
Depositing lab: Martin Engqvist. Depositing organization: Chalmers University of Technology. Publication: Experimental and computational investigation of enzyme functional annotations uncovers misannotation in the EC 1.1.3.15 enzyme class. Rembeza E, Engqvist MKM. PLoS Comput Biol. 2021 Sep 23;17(9):e1009446. doi: 10.1371/journal.pcbi.1009446. eCollection 2021 Sep. PubMed 34555022.
Backbone
  Vector backbone: pET21a(+)
  Vector type: Bacterial Expression
Growth in bacteria
  Bacterial resistance: Ampicillin, 100 μg/mL
  Growth temperature: 37°C
  Growth strain: DH5alpha
  Copy number: High Copy
Gene/Insert
  Gene/Insert name: B7QAT8 (alt name: flavoprotein oxidoreductase)
  Species: Ixodes scapularis
  Promoter: T7
  Tag / fusion protein: T7 (N terminal on backbone); 10xHis (C terminal on backbone)
  Cloning method: Unknown
  Sequencing primers: 5′ T7; 3′ T7-term
Terms and licenses: Academic/Nonprofit Terms; Industry Terms: Not Available to Industry
Depositor comments: Insert name is a UniProt identifier
How to cite: B7QAT8 was a gift from Martin Engqvist (Addgene plasmid # 163244 ; http://n2t.net/addgene:163244 ; RRID:Addgene_163244)
