>Addgene plasmid #163244 | B7QAT8 | depositor partial sequence | sequence record 316362 | insert gene sequence
ATGGAATCGATTTTCTGCACCAGACGTTTATGCTTGCGTCCTAGAGTCTTCAGGGGTTTAGGACAAAGGC
AGATGGAAGTTACCCTACTTGGCGACCAGAAGTTGAGTATGCCAGTTGGAATCTCACCCAGTGCTCTACA
AAAGCTCGCTCACCCAGATGGCGAGGTTGCTACAGCAAGGGGTAAGAGGAATAGTCGTACGCTCATGATT
TTGTCGCTTTATTCCTCAACTTCGATGGAAGTTGTTAAGAAGAAAGTTGGCGAGGGACTTCTATGGATAC
AAATGCAATTATCTAGAGATAGAGCACTCACTCGAGATCTAGTCCGTCGTGCAGAAGTGGCAGGTTACAG
AGCCTTAGTCCTGACCGTCGATATGCCAGTTTATGGAATGCGTATAGATAGAGTTAAGAAGTCGTATTCA
CCACCTGAGGATATTAGGTTTGCTAACTTTAAGAAAATAGCCGAGGACGAGGTTGGTAATGGAAAGATGG
TTTTACCCGTTAACGACCCGTTGATCAATGCTGCACAGACGTGGGACGACGTCACTTGGCTTAAAAGTAT
CACATCCCTGCCGGTTGTTGTTAAAGGAATAACCACGGGTGCCTCTCTACTGATAGTGTTCTTGCAGTTA
GCAGCAGCTTTGGAACACCACCATCAC
